>Addgene plasmid #245038 | mCgA EGFP | addgene full sequence | sequence record 488282 | Addgene NGS Result
CGTTACATAACTTACGGTAAATGGCCCGCCTGGCTGACCGCCCAACGACCCCCGCCCATTGACGTCAATA
ATGACGTATGTTCCCATAGTAACGCCAATAGGGACTTTCCATTGACGTCAATGGGTGGAGTATTTACGGT
AAACTGCCCACTTGGCAGTACATCAAGTGTATCATATGCCAAGTACGCCCCCTATTGACGTCAATGACGG
TAAATGGCCCGCCTGGCATTATGCCCAGTACATGACCTTATGGGACTTTCCTACTTGGCAGTACATCTAC
GTATTAGTCATCGCTATTACCATGGTGATGCGGTTTTGGCAGTACATCAATGGGCGTGGATAGCGGTTTG
ACTCACGGGGATTTCCAAGTCTCCACCCCATTGACGTCAATGGGAGTTTGTTTTGGCACCAAAATCAACG
GGACTTTCCAAAATGTCGTAACAACTCCGCCCCATTGACGCAAATGGGCGGTAGGCGTGTACGGTGGGAG
GTCTATATAAGCAGAGCTGGTTTAGTGAACCGTCAGATCCGCTAGCGCTACCGGACTCAGATCTCGAGCT
CAAGCTTCGAATTCCGCCACCATGCGCTCCACCGCGGTTCTGGCGCTTCTGCTGTGCGCCGGGCAAGTTT
TTGCCCTTCCTGTGAACAGCCCCATGACAAAAGGGGACACCAAGGTGATGAAGTGCGTCCTGGAAGTCAT
CTCCGACTCGCTGTCCAAACCCAGCCCCATGCCTGTCAGCCCTGAGTGTCTGGAGACCCTCCAAGGAGAC
GAGAGGATCCTCTCTATCCTGCGACACCAGAATCTGCTGAAGGAACTTCAAGACCTGGCTCTTCAAGGTG
CCAAGGAGCGGGCCCAGCAGCCGCTGAAGCAGCAGCAGCCGCCGAAGCAGCAGCAGCAGCAGCGGCAGCA
GCAGCAGGAGCAGCAACACAGCAGCTTTGAGGATGAACTCTCAGAAGTGTTTGAGAACCAGAGCCCTGAT
GCCAAGCACAGAGACGCAGCAGCAGAAGTGCCCTCCAGGGACACTATGGAGAAGAGAAAGGATTCTGACA
AGGGACAACAGGATGGCTTTGAGGCAACCACAGAGGGACCTAGGCCTCAGGCCTTTCCAGAGCCTAACCA
AGAGTCCCCCATGATGGGAGACAGTGAGTCCCCTGGGGAGGACACAGCCACCAATACCCAATCACCAACC
AGCCTCCCCAGCCAGGAGCATGTGGACCCACAGGCCACGGGAGACAGTGAGAGAGGCCTGAGTGCCCAAC
AGCAAGCCAGAAAAGCCAAGCAAGAGGAGAAAGAAGAGGAGGAGGAAGAGGAGGCTGTGGCTAGAGAGAA
GGCTGGGCCTGAAGAAGTCCCCACTGCAGCATCCAGTTCCCACTTCCATGCAGGCTACAAAGCGATCCAG
AAAGATGATGGTCAGTCGGACTCTCAGGCAGTGGATGGAGATGGAAAGACAGAGGCTTCCGAAGCTCTGC
CGTCTGAAGGGAAGGGGGAGCTGGAGCACTCTCAGCAGGAGGAAGATGGGGAAGAGGCCATGGTAGGGAC
CCCCCAAGGTCTCTTCCCCCAAGGCGGGAAGGGCCGGGAGCTGGAACATAAGCAGGAGGAAGAGGAAGAG
GAGGAGGAGCGTCTGTCCAGAGAATGGGAGGACAAGCGATGGAGCAGGATGGACCAGCTGGCCAAAGAGC
TGACAGCAGAGAAGCGGCTGGAGGGCGAGGATGACCCTGACCGCTCCATGAAGCTCTCCTTCCGGACCCG
CGCCTATGGCTTCAGAGATCCTGGGCCTCAGCTACGCAGGGGCTGGAGGCCATCTTCCAGAGAAGACAGT
GTGGAGGCCCGAAGTGACTTTGAGGAAAAGAAGGAAGAGGAGGGCAGCGCCAACCGCAGAGCAGAGGACC
AGGAGCTAGAGAGCCTGTCAGCCATCGAGGCAGAGCTGGAGAAGGTGGCCCACCAGCTGCAGGCTTTGCG
GCGGGGAGGTACCGCGGGCCCGGGATCCATCGCCACCATGGTGAGCAAGGGCGAGGAGCTGTTCACCGGG
GTGGTGCCCATCCTGGTCGAGCTGGACGGCGACGTAAACGGCCACAAGTTCAGCGTGTCCGGCGAGGGCG
AGGGCGATGCCACCTACGGCAAGCTGACCCTGAAGTTCATCTGCACCACCGGCAAGCTGCCCGTGCCCTG
GCCCACCCTCGTGACCACCCTGACCTACGGCGTGCAGTGCTTCAGCCGCTACCCCGACCACATGAAGCAG
CACGACTTCTTCAAGTCCGCCATGCCCGAAGGCTACGTCCAGGAGCGCACCATCTTCTTCAAGGACGACG
GCAACTACAAGACCCGCGCCGAGGTGAAGTTCGAGGGCGACACCCTGGTGAACCGCATCGAGCTGAAGGG
CATCGACTTCAAGGAGGACGGCAACATCCTGGGGCACAAGCTGGAGTACAACTACAACAGCCACAACGTC
TATATCATGGCCGACAAGCAGAAGAACGGCATCAAGGTGAACTTCAAGATCCGCCACAACATCGAGGACG
GCAGCGTGCAGCTCGCCGACCACTACCAGCAGAACACCCCCATCGGCGACGGCCCCGTGCTGCTGCCCGA
CAACCACTACCTGAGCACCCAGTCCGCCCTGAGCAAAGACCCCAACGAGAAGCGCGATCACATGGTCCTG
CTGGAGTTCGTGACCGCCGCCGGGATCACTCTCGGCATGGACGAGCTGTACAAGTAAAGCGGCCGCGACT
CTAGATCATAATCAGCCATACCACATTTGTAGAGGTTTTACTTGCTTTAAAAAACCTCCCACACCTCCCC
CTGAACCTGAAACATAAAATGAATGCAATTGTTGTTGTTAACTTGTTTATTGCAGCTTATAATGGTTACA
AATAAAGCAATAGCATCACAAATTTCACAAATAAAGCATTTTTTTCACTGCATTCTAGTTGTGGTTTGTC
CAAACTCATCAATGTATCTTAAGGCGTAAATTGTAAGCGTTAATATTTTGTTAAAATTCGCGTTAAATTT
TTGTTAAATCAGCTCATTTTTTAACCAATAGGCCGAAATCGGCAAAATCCCTTATAAATCAAAAGAATAG
ACCGAGATAGGGT
[37 nt withheld, positions 3094-3130]
AAAGAACGTGGACTCCAACGTCAAAGG
[49 nt withheld, positions 3158-3206]
T
[91 nt withheld, positions 3208-3298]
G
[124 nt withheld, positions 3300-3423]
CAGGTGGCACTTTTCGGGGAAATGTGCGCGGAACCCCTATTTGTTTATTTTTCTAAATACATTCAAATAT
GTATCCGCTCATGAGACAATAACCCTGATAAATGCTTCAATAATATTGAAAAAGGAAGAGTCCTGAGGCG
GAAAGAACCAGCTGTGGAATGTGTGTCAGTTAGGGTGTGGAAAGTCCCCAGGCTCCCCAGCAGGCAGAAG
TATGCAAAGCATGCATCTCAATTAGTCAGCAACCAGGTGTGGAAAGTCCCCAGGCTCCCCAGCAGGCAGA
AGTATGCAAAGCATGCATCTCAATTAGTCAGCAACCATAGTCCCGCCCCTAACTCCGCCCATCCCGCCCC
TAACTCCGCCCAGTTCCGCCCATTCTCCGCCCCATGGCTGACTAATTTTTTTTATTTATGCAGAGGCCGA
GGCCGCCTCGGCCTCTGAGCTATTCCAGAAGTAGTGAGGAGGCTTTTTTGGAGGCCTAGGCTTTTGCAAA
GATCGATCAAGAGACAGGATGAGGATCGTTTCGCATGATTGAACAAGATGGATTGCACGCAGGTTCTCCG
GCCGCTTGGGTGGAGAGGCTATTCGGCTATGACTGGGCACAACAGACAATCGGCTGCTCTGATGCCGCCG
TGTTCCGGCTGTCAGCGCAGGGGCGCCCGGTTCTTTTTGTCAAGACCGACCTGTCCGGTGCCCTGAATGA
ACTGCAAGACGAGGCAGCGCGGCTATCGTGGCTGGCCACGACGGGCGTTCCTTGCGCAGCTGTGCTCGAC
GTTGTCACTGAAGCGGGAAGGGACTGGCTGCTATTGGGCGAAGTGCCGGGGCAGGATCTCCTGTCATCTC
ACCTTGCTCCTGCCGAGAAAGTATCCATCATGGCTGATGCAATGCGGCGGCTGCATACGCTTGATCCGGC
TACCTGCCCATTCGACCACCAAGCGAAACATCGCATCGAGCGAGCACGTACTCGGATGGAAGCCGGTCTT
GTCGATCAGGATGATCTGGACGAAGAGCATCAGGGGCTCGCGCCAGCCGAACTGTTCGCCAGGCTCAAGG
CGAGCATGCCCGACGGCGAGGATCTCGTCGTGACCCATGGCGATGCCTGCTTGCCGAATATCATGGTGGA
AAATGGCCGCTTTTCTGGATTCATCGACTGTGGCCGGCTGGGTGTGGCGGACCGCTATCAGGACATAGCG
TTGGCTACCCGTGATATTGCTGAAGAGCTTGGCGGCGAATGGGCTGACCGCTTCCTCGTGCTTTACGGTA
TCGCCGCTCCCGATTCGCAGCGCATCGCCTTCTATCGCCTTCTTGACGAGTTCTTCTGAGCGGGACTCTG
GGGTTCGAAATGACCGACCAAGCGACGCCCAACCTGCCATCACGAGATTTCGATTCCACCGCCGCCTTCT
ATGAAAGGTTGGGCTTCGGAATCGTTTTCCGGGACGCCGGCTGGATGATCCTCCAGCGCGGGGATCTCAT
GCTGGAGTTCTTCGCCCACCCTAGGGGGAGGCTAACTGAAACACGGAAGGAGACAATACCGGAAGGAACC
CGCGCTATGACGGCAATAAAAAGACAGAATAAAACGCACGGTGTTGGGTCGTTTGTTCATAAACGCGGGG
TTCGGTCCCAGGGCTGGCACTCTGTCGATACCCCACCGAGACCCCATTGGGGCCAATACGCCCGCGTTTC
TTCCTTTTCCCCACCCCACCCCCCAAGTTCGGGTGAAGGCCCAGGGCTCGCAGCCAACGTCGGGGCGGCA
GGCCCTGCCATAGCCTCAGGTTACTCATATATACTTTAGATTGATTTAAAACTTCATTTTTAATTTAAAA
GGATCTAGGTGAAGATCCTTTTTGATAATCTCATGACCAAAATCCCTTAACGTGAGTTTTCGTTCCACTG
AGCGTCAGACCCCGTAGAAAAGATCAAAGGATCTTCTTGAGATCCTTTTTTTCTGCGCGTAATCTGCTGC
TTGCAAACAAAAAAACCACCGCTACCAGCGGTGGTTTGTTTGCCGGATCAAGAGCTACCAACTCTTTTTC
CGAAGGTAACTGGCTTCAGCAGAGCGCAGATACCAAATACTGTTCTTCTAGTGTAGCCGTAGTTAGGCCA
CCACTTCAAGAACTCTGTAGCACCGCCTACATACCTCGCTCTGCTAATCCTGTTACCAGTGGCTGCTGCC
AGTGGCGATAAGTCGTGTCTTACCGGGTTGGACTCAAGACGATAGTTACCGGATAAGGCGCAGCGGTCGG
GCTGAACGGGGGGTTCGTGCACACAGCCCAGCTTGGAGCGAACGACCTACACCGAACTGAGATACCTACA
GCGTGAGCTATGAGAAAGCGCCACGCTTCCCGAAGGGAGAAAGGCGGACAGGTATCCGGTAAGCGGCAGG
GTCGGAACAGGAGAGCGCACGAGGGAGCTTCCAGGGGGAAACGCCTGGTATCTTTATAGTCCTGTCGGGT
TTCGCCACCTCTGACTTGAGCGTCGATTTTTGTGATGCTCGTCAGGGGGGCGGAGCCTATGGAAAAACGC
CAGCAACGCGGCCTTTTTACGGTTCCTGGCCTTTTGCTGGCCTTTTGCTCACATGTTCTTTCCTGCGTTA
TCCCCTGATTCTGTGGATAACCGTATTACCGCCATGCATTAGTTATTAATAGTAATCAATTACGGGGTCA
TTAGTTCATAGCCCATATATGGAGTTCCG
Features (pLannotate 1.2.2; 17 found; start..end, strand, type, name):
      1..304     +  enhancer       CMV enhancer: human cytomegalovirus immediate early enhancer
    305..508     +  promoter       CMV promoter: human cytomegalovirus (CMV) immediate early promoter
    531..574     +  misc_feature   MCS (fragment): multiple cloning site
    582..1967    +  CDS            Chga: CMGA_MOUSE - Experimental evidence at protein level: Swiss-Prot protein existence level 1. [Serpinin]: Regulates granule biogenesis in endocrine cells by up-regulating the transcription of protease nexin 1 (SERPINE2) via a cAMP-PKA-SP1 pathway. This leads to inhibition of granule protein degradation in the Golgi complex which in turn promotes granule formation (PubMed:21436258). Pyroglutaminated (pGlu)-serpinin exerts an antiapoptotic effect on cells exposed to oxidative stress (PubMed:21537909). From Mus musculus (Mouse).
   1968..1988    +  misc_feature   MCS (fragment): multiple cloning site
   1998..2717    +  CDS            EGFP: the original enhanced GFP (Yang et al., 1996) mammalian codon-optimized
   2734..2817    +  CDS            large T antigen (fragment): large T antigen from SV40 (simian virus 40)
   2840..2961    +  polyA_signal   SV40 poly(A) signal: SV40 polyadenylation signal
   2995..3423    -  rep_origin     f1 ori (sequence partly withheld): f1 bacteriophage origin of replication; arrow indicates direction of (+) strand synthesis
   3450..3554    +  promoter       AmpR promoter: bla
   3556..3913    +  promoter       SV40 promoter: SV40 enhancer and early promoter
   3948..4742    +  CDS            NeoR/KanR: aminoglycoside phosphotransferase from Tn5; aph(3')-II (or nptII); confers resistance to neomycin, kanamycin, and G418 (Geneticin®)
   4763..4915    +  CDS            ble (fragment): BLE_KLEPN - Experimental evidence at protein level: Swiss-Prot protein existence level 1. Binding protein with a strong affinity to the bleomycin family of antibiotics. Binds to CL990; an antimitotic-antibiotic compound. From Klebsiella pneumoniae.
   4974..5021    +  polyA_signal   HSV TK poly(A) signal: herpes simplex virus thymidine kinase polyadenylation signal (Cole and Stacy, 1985)
   5112..5128    -  polyA_signal   bGH poly(A) signal (fragment): bovine growth hormone polyadenylation signal
   5350..5938    +  rep_origin     ori: high-copy-number ColE1/pMB1/pBR322/pUC origin of replication
   6053..6112    +  enhancer       CMV enhancer (fragment): human cytomegalovirus immediate early enhancer
