[The description below was written by a language model from this plasmid's Addgene catalogue record and pLannotate feature annotations shown in this document.]
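Description:
mCgA EGFP is a 6.1 kb mammalian expression plasmid built on an N1-type EGFP fusion backbone. It expresses mouse chromogranin A with EGFP fused to its C terminus. The fusion is driven by the human cytomegalovirus immediate-early enhancer and promoter. The chromogranin A coding sequence sits between remnants of the multiple cloning site, followed in turn by mammalian codon-optimized EGFP and an SV40 polyadenylation signal. The exact restriction sites used for cloning are not recorded.

The catalogue entry links the insert to the Entrez gene Cga (glycoprotein hormone alpha subunit). However, the feature table identifies the coding sequence as Chga, and the depositor comments refer to chromogranin A, so the Entrez link appears to be a mismatch. Sequencing by the repository found a Q108R substitution and deletion of Q113 relative to the reference chromogranin A protein. The depositor states that these differences have no functional consequence.

The plasmid is propagated in E. coli at high copy from a ColE1/pUC-type origin, and it also carries an f1 phage origin. A single Tn5 aminoglycoside phosphotransferase (NeoR/KanR) cassette provides selection in both hosts. A bacterial promoter drives it for kanamycin resistance in bacteria, and the SV40 enhancer/early promoter drives it in mammalian cells, where it can support G418 selection. The cassette ends with the HSV TK polyadenylation signal. The short large T antigen, ble and bGH poly(A) annotations are fragment matches rather than functional parts.

Chromogranin A is a soluble cargo protein of dense-core secretory granules, so the EGFP fusion is sorted into these organelles. Its stated purpose is to serve as a fluorescent secretory granule marker in endocrine cells.
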