Addgene plasmid #245038: mCgA EGFP
Purpose: Secretory granule marker of endocrine cells
Depositing lab: Thomas Martin. Depositing organization: University of Wisconsin, Madison.
Backbone
  Vector backbone: N1
  Vector type: Mammalian Expression
Growth in bacteria
  Bacterial resistance: Kanamycin, 50 μg/mL
  Growth temperature: 37°C
  Growth strain: DH5alpha
  Copy number: High Copy
Gene/Insert
  Gene/Insert name: CgA
  Species: M. musculus (mouse)
  Entrez Gene: Cga (a.k.a. CG-alpha, FSHA, GPH, GPHA1, GPHalpha, HCG, LHA, Ts, Tsha, aG, aGSU, al, alp, alph, alpha-GSU, alphaGSU, alphaSU)
  Tag / fusion protein: EGFP (C terminal on insert)
  Cloning method: Restriction Enzyme; 5′ cloning site Unknown (unknown if destroyed)
Terms and licenses: Academic/Nonprofit Terms; Industry Terms: Not Available to Industry
Depositor comments: The depositor confirms that discrepancies between the depositor's sequence and Addgene's sequences have no functional consequences. Addgene NGS finds Q108R and the deletion of Q113 in chromogranin-A (NP_031719.1).
How to cite: mCgA EGFP was a gift from Thomas Martin (Addgene plasmid # 245038 ; http://n2t.net/addgene:245038 ; RRID:Addgene_245038)
