>Addgene plasmid #245038 | mCgA EGFP | depositor partial sequence | sequence record 482136 | mCgA EGFP sequence 892 bps
GANCCTGCCTGCCGGAAGCTGAACTTGTGGCCGTTTACGTCGCCGCTCCAGCTCGACCAGGATGGGCACC
ACCCCGGTGAACAGCTCCTCGCCCTTGCTCACCATGGTGGCGATGGATCCCGGGCCCGCGGTACCTCCCC
GCCGCAAAGCCTGCAGCTGGTGGGCCACCTTCTCCAGCTCTGCCTCGATGGCTGACAGGCTCTCTAGCTC
CTGGTCCTCTGCTCTGCGGTTGGCGCTGCCCTCCTCTTCCTTCTTTTCCTCAAAGTCACTTCGGGCCTCC
ACACTGTCTTCTCTGGAAGATGGCCTCCAGCCCCTGCGTAGCTGAGGCCCAGGATCTCTGAAGCCATAGG
CGCGGGTCCGGAAGGAGAGCTTCATGGAGCGGTCAGGGTCATCCTCGCCCTCCAGCCGCTTCTCTGCTGT
CAGCTCTTTGGCCAGCTGGTCCATCCTGCTCCATCGCTTGTCCTCCCATTCTCTGGACAGACGCTCCTCC
TCCTCTTCCTCTTCCTCCTGCTTATGTTCCAGCTCCCGGCCCTTCCCGCCTTGGGGGAAGAGACCTTGGG
GGGTCCCTACCATGGCCTCTTCCCCATCTTCCTCCTGCTGAGAGTGCTCCAGCTCCCCCTTCCCTTCAGA
CGGCAGAGCTTCGGAAGCCTCTGTCTTTCCATCTCCATCCACTGCCTGAGAGTCCGACTGACCATCATCT
TTCTGGATCGCTTTGTAGCCTGCATGGAAGTGGGAACTGGATGCTGCAGTGGGGACTTCTTCAGGCCCAG
CCTTCTCTCTAGCCACAGNCTCCTCTTCCTCCTCCTCTTCTTTCTCCTCTTGCTTGGCTTTTCTGGCTTG
CTGTTGGGCACTCAGGNCTCTCTCACTGTCTCCCGTGGNCTGNGGGGTCCAN
